>Addgene plasmid #198111 | pLV-Puro_CI-hCOL4A5-Nluc_R1683X | addgene full sequence | sequence record 389652 | Addgene NGS Result
AAACTTAGTAGTTGGAAGGGCTAATTCACTCCCAAAGAAGACAAGATATCCTTGATCTGTGGATCTACCA
CACACAAGGCTACTTCCCTGATTAGCAGAACTACACACCAGGGCCAGGGGTCAGATATCCACTGACCTTT
GGATGGTGCTACAAGCTAGTACCAGTTGAGCCAGATAAGGTAGAAGAGGCCAATAAAGGAGAGAACACCA
GCTTGTTACACCCTGTGAGCCTGCATGGGATGGATGACCCGGAGAGAGAAGTGTTAGAGTGGAGGTTTGA
CAGCCGCCTAGCATTTCATCACGTGGCCCGAGAGCTGCATCCGGAGTACTTCAAGAACTGCTGATATCGA
GCTTGCTACAAGGGACTTTCCGCTGGGGACTTTCCAGGGAGGCGTGGCCTGGGCGGGACTGGGGAGTGGC
GAGCCCTCAGATCCTGCATATAAGCAGCTGCTTTTTGCCTGTACTGGGTCTCTCTGGTTAGACCAGATCT
GAGCCTGGGAGCTCTCTGGCTAACTAGGGAACCCACTGCTTAAGCCTCAATAAAGCTTGCCTTGAGTGCT
TCAAGTAGTGTGTGCCCGTCTGTTGTGTGACTCTGGTAACTAGAGATCCCTCAGACCCTTTTAGTCAGTG
TGGAAAATCTCTAGCAGTGGCGCCCGAACAGGGACTTGAAAGCGAAAGGGAAACCAGAGGAGCTCTCTCG
ACGCAGGACTCGGCTTGCTGAAGCGCGCACGGCAAGAGGCGAGGGGCGGCGACTGGTGAGTACGCCAAAA
ATTTTGACTAGCGGAGGCTAGAAGGAGAGAGATGGGTGCGAGAGCGTCAGTATTAAGCGGGGGAGAATTA
GATCGCGATGGGAAAAAATTCGGTTAAGGCCAGGGGGAAAGAAAAAATATAAATTAAAACATATAGTATG
GGCAAGCAGGGAGCTAGAACGATTCGCAGTTAATCCTGGCCTGTTAGAAACATCAGAAGGCTGTAGACAA
ATACTGGGACAGCTACAACCATCCCTTCAGACAGGATCAGAAGAACTTAGATCATTATATAATACAGTAG
CAACCCTCTATTGTGTGCATCAAAGGATAGAGATAAAAGACACCAAGGAAGCTTTAGACAAGATAGAGGA
AGAGCAAAACAAAAGTAAGACCACCGCACAGCAAGCGGCCGGCCGCTGATCTTCAGACCTGGAGGAGGAG
ATATGAGGGACAATTGGAGAAGTGAATTATATAAATATAAAGTAGTAAAAATTGAACCATTAGGAGTAGC
ACCCACCAAGGCAAAGAGAAGAGTGGTGCAGAGAGAAAAAAGAGCAGTGGGAATAGGAGCTTTGTTCCTT
GGGTTCTTGGGAGCAGCAGGAAGCACTATGGGCGCAGCGTCAATGACGCTGACGGTACAGGCCAGACAAT
TATTGTCTGGTATAGTGCAGCAGCAGAACAATTTGCTGAGGGCTATTGAGGCGCAACAGCATCTGTTGCA
ACTCACAGTCTGGGGCATCAAGCAGCTCCAGGCAAGAATCCTGGCTGTGGAAAGATACCTAAAGGATCAA
CAGCTCCTGGGGATTTGGGGTTGCTCTGGAAAACTCATTTGCACCACTGCTGTGCCTTGGAATGCTAGTT
GGAGTAATAAATCTCTGGAACAGATTTGGAATCACACGACCTGGATGGAGTGGGACAGAGAAATTAACAA
TTACACAAGCTTAATACACTCCTTAATTGAAGAATCGCAAAACCAGCAAGAAAAGAATGAACAAGAATTA
TTGGAATTAGATAAATGGGCAAGTTTGTGGAATTGGTTTAACATAACAAATTGGCTGTGGTATATAAAAT
TATTCATAATGATAGTAGGAGGCTTGGTAGGTTTAAGAATAGTTTTTGCTGTACTTTCTATAGTGAATAG
AGTTAGGCAGGGATATTCACCATTATCGTTTCAGACCCACCTCCCAACCCCGAGGGGACCCGACAGGCCC
GAAGGAATAGAAGAAGAAGGTGGAGAGAGAGACAGAGACAGATCCATTCGATTAGTGAACGGATCTCGAC
GGTATCGCCTTTAAAAGAAAAGGGGGGATTGGGGGGTACAGTGCAGGGGAAAGAATAGTAGACATAATAG
CAACAGACATACAAACTAAAGAATTACAAAAACAAATTACAAAAATTCAAAATTTTCGGGTTTATTACAG
GGACAGCAGAGATCCAGTTTATCGATATCGAATTCGTGAGGACCGCCATGTTGGCATTGATTATTGACTA
GTTATTAATAGTAATCAATTACGGGGTCATTAGTTCATAGCCCATATATGGAGTTCCGCGTTACATAACT
TACGGTAAATGGCCCGCCTGGCTGACCGCCCAACGACCCCCGCCCATTGACGTCAATAATGACGTATGTT
CCCATAGTAACGCCAATAGGGACTTTCCATTGACGTCAATGGGTGGAGTATTTACGGTAAACTGCCCACT
TGGCAGTACATCAAGTGTATCATATGCCAAGTCCGCCCCCTATTGACGTCAATGACGGTAAATGGCCCGC
CTGGCATTATGCCCAGTACATGACCTTACGGGACTTTCCTACTTGGCAGTACATCTACGTATTAGTCATC
GCTATTACCATGGTGATGCGGTTTTGGCAGTACACCAATGGGCGTGGATAGCGGTTTGACTCACGGGGAT
TTCCAAGTCTCCACCCCATTGACGTCAATGGGAGTTTGTTTTGGCACCAAAATCAACGGGACTTTCCAAA
ATGTCGTAATAACCCCGCCCCGTTGACGCAAATGGGCGGTAGGCGTGTACGGTGGGAGGTCTATATAAGC
AGAGCTGGTTTAGTGAACCGTCAGATCACTAGAAGCTTTATTGCGGTAGTTTATCACAGTTAAATTGCTA
ACGCAGTCAGTGCTTCTGACACAACAGTCTCGAACTTAAGCTGCAGAAGTTGGTCGTGAGGCACTGGGCA
GGTAAGTATCAAGGTTACAAGACAGGTTTAAGGAGACCAATAGAAACTGGGCTTGTCGAGACAGAGAAGA
CTCTTGCGTTTCTGATAGGCACCTATTGGTCTTACTGACATCCACTTTGCCTTTCTCTCCACAGGTGTCC
ACTCCCAGTTCAATTACAGCTCTTAAGGCTAGAGTATTAATACGACTCACTATAGGGCTAGCAAAGCGAT
CGCCATGAAACTGCGTGGAGTCAGCCTGGCTGCCGGCTTGTTCTTACTGGCCCTGAGTCTTTGGGGGCAG
CCTGCAGAGGCTGCGGCTTGCTATGGGTGTTCTCCAGGATCAAAGTGTGACTGCAGTGGCATAAAAGGGG
AAAAGGGAGAGAGAGGGTTTCCAGGTTTGGAAGGACACCCAGGATTGCCTGGATTTCCAGGTCCAGAAGG
GCCTCCGGGGCCTCGGGGACAAAAGGGTGATGATGGAATTCCAGGGCCACCAGGACCAAAAGGAATCAGA
GGTCCTCCTGGACTTCCTGGATTTCCAGGGACACCAGGTCTTCCTGGAATGCCAGGCCACGATGGGGCCC
CAGGACCTCAAGGTATTCCCGGATGCAATGGAACCAAGGGAGAACGTGGATTTCCAGGCAGTCCCGGTTT
TCCTGGTTTACAGGGTCCTCCAGGACCCCCTGGGATCCCAGGTATGAAGGGTGAACCAGGTAGTATAATT
ATGTCATCACTGCCAGGACCAAAGGGTAATCCAGGATATCCAGGTCCTCCTGGAATACAAGGCCTACCTG
GTCCCACTGGTATACCAGGGCCAATTGGTCCCCCAGGACCACCAGGTTTGATGGGCCCTCCTGGTCCACC
AGGACTTCCAGGACCTAAGGGGAATATGGGCTTAAATTTCCAGGGACCCAAAGGTGAAAAAGGTGAGCAA
GGTCTTCAGGGCCCACCTGGGCCACCTGGGCAGATCAGTGAACAGAAAAGACCAATTGATGTAGAGTTTC
AGAAAGGAGATCAGGGACTTCCTGGTGACCGAGGGCCTCCTGGACCTCCAGGGATACGTGGTCCTCCAGG
TCCCCCAGGTGGTGAGAAAGGTGAGAAGGGTGAGCAAGGAGAGCCAGGCAAAAGAGGTAAACCAGGCAAA
GATGGAGAAAATGGCCAACCAGGAATTCCTGGTTTGCCTGGTGATCCTGGTTACCCTGGTGAACCCGGAA
GGGATGGTGAAAAGGGCCAAAAAGGTGACACTGGCCCACCTGGACCTCCTGGACTTGTAATTCCTAGACC
TGGGACTGGTATAACTATAGGAGAAAAAGGAAACATTGGGTTGCCTGGGTTGCCTGGAGAAAAAGGAGAG
CGAGGATTTCCTGGAATACAGGGTCCACCTGGCCTTCCTGGACCTCCAGGGGCTGCAGTTATGGGTCCTC
CTGGCCCTCCTGGATTTCCTGGAGAAAGGGGTCAGAAAGGTGATGAAGGACCACCTGGAATTTCCATTCC
TGGACCTCCTGGACTTGACGGACAGCCTGGGGCTCCTGGGCTTCCAGGGCCTCCTGGCCCTGCTGGCCCT
CACATTCCTCCTAGTGATGAGATATGTGAACCAGGCCCTCCAGGCCCCCCAGGATCTCCAGGTGATAAAG
GACTCCAAGGAGAACAAGGAGTGAAAGGTGACAAAGGTGACACTTGCTTCAACTGCATTGGAACTGGTAT
TTCAGGGCCTCCAGGTCAACCTGGTTTGCCAGGTCTCCCAGGTCCTCCAGGATCTCTTGGTTTCCCTGGA
CAGAAAGGGGAAAAAGGACAAGCTGGTGCAACTGGTCCCAAAGGATTACCAGGCATTCCAGGAGCTCCAG
GTGCTCCAGGCTTTCCTGGATCTAAAGGTGAACCTGGTGATATCCTCACTTTTCCAGGAATGAAGGGTGA
CAAAGGAGAGTTGGGTTCCCCTGGAGCTCCAGGGCTTCCTGGTTTACCTGGCACTCCTGGACAGGATGGA
TTGCCAGGGCTTCCTGGCCCGAAAGGAGAGCCTGGTGGAATTACTTTTAAGGGTGAAAGAGGTCCCCCTG
GGAACCCAGGTTTACCAGGCCTCCCAGGGAATATAGGGCCTATGGGTCCCCCTGGTTTCGGCCCTCCAGG
CCCAGTAGGTGAAAAAGGCATACAAGGTGTGGCAGGAAATCCAGGCCAGCCAGGAATACCAGGTCCTAAA
GGGGATCCAGGTCAGACTATAACCCAGCCGGGGAAGCCTGGCTTGCCTGGTAACCCAGGCAGAGATGGTG
ATGTAGGTCTTCCAGGTGACCCTGGACTTCCAGGGCAACCAGGCTTGCCAGGGATACCTGGTAGCAAAGG
AGAACCAGGTATCCCTGGAATTGGGCTTCCTGGACCACCTGGTCCCAAAGGCTTTCCTGGAATTCCAGGA
CCTCCAGGAGCACCTGGGACACCTGGAAGAATTGGTCTAGAAGGCCCTCCTGGGCCACCCGGCTTTCCAG
GACCAAAGGGTGAACCAGGATTTGCATTACCTGGGCCACCTGGGCCACCAGGACTTCCAGGTTTCAAAGG
AGCACTTGGTCCAAAAGGTGATCGTGGTTTCCCAGGACCTCCGGGTCCTCCAGGACGCACTGGCTTAGAT
GGGCTCCCTGGACCAAAAGGTGATGTTGGACCAAATGGACAACCTGGACCAATGGGACCTCCTGGGCTGC
CAGGAATAGGTGTTCAGGGACCACCAGGACCACCAGGGATTCCTGGGCCAATAGGTCAACCTGGTTTACA
TGGAATACCAGGAGAGAAGGGGGATCCAGGACCTCCTGGACTTGATGTTCCAGGACCCCCAGGTGAAAGA
GGCAGTCCAGGGATCCCCGGAGCACCTGGTCCTATAGGACCTCCAGGATCACCAGGGCTTCCAGGAAAAG
CAGGTGCCTCTGGATTTCCAGGTACCAAAGGTGAAATGGGTATGATGGGACCTCCAGGCCCACCAGGACC
TTTGGGAATTCCTGGCAGGAGTGGTGTACCTGGTCTTAAAGGTGATGATGGCTTGCAGGGTCAGCCAGGA
CTTCCTGGCCCTACAGGAGAAAAAGGTAGTAAAGGAGAGCCTGGCCTTCCAGGCCCTCCTGGACCAATGG
ATCCAAATCTTCTGGGCTCAAAAGGAGAGAAGGGGGAACCTGGCTTACCAGGTATACCTGGAGTTTCAGG
GCCAAAAGGTTATCAGGGTTTGCCTGGAGACCCAGGGCAACCTGGACTGAGTGGACAACCTGGATTACCA
GGACCACCAGGTCCCAAAGGTAACCCTGGTCTCCCTGGACAGCCAGGTCTTATAGGACCTCCTGGACTTA
AAGGAACCATCGGTGATATGGGTTTTCCAGGGCCTCAGGGTGTGGAAGGGCCTCCTGGACCTTCTGGAGT
TCCTGGACAACCTGGCTCCCCAGGATTACCTGGACAGAAAGGCGACAAAGGTGATCCTGGTATTTCAAGC
ATTGGTCTTCCAGGTCTTCCTGGTCCAAAGGGTGAGCCTGGTCTGCCTGGATACCCAGGGAACCCTGGTA
TCAAAGGTTCTGTGGGAGATCCTGGTTTGCCCGGATTACCAGGAACCCCTGGAGCAAAAGGACAACCAGG
CCTTCCTGGATTCCCAGGAACCCCAGGCCCTCCTGGACCAAAAGGTATTAGTGGCCCTCCTGGGAACCCC
GGCCTTCCAGGAGAACCTGGTCCTGTAGGTGGTGGAGGTCATCCTGGGCAACCAGGGCCTCCAGGCGAAA
AAGGCAAACCCGGTCAAGATGGTATTCCTGGACCAGCTGGACAGAAGGGTGAACCAGGTCAACCAGGCTT
TGGAAACCCAGGACCGCCTGGACTTCCAGGACTTTCTGGCCAAAAGGGTGATGGAGGATTACCTGGGATT
CCAGGAAATCCTGGCCTTCCAGGTCCAAAGGGCGAACCAGGCTTTCACGGTTTCCCTGGTGTGCAGGGTC
CCCCAGGCCCTCCTGGTTCTCCGGGTCCAGCTCTGGAAGGACCTAAAGGCAACCCTGGGCCCCAAGGTCC
TCCTGGGAGACCAGGTCCTACAGGTTTTCAAGGTCTACCAGGTCCAGAAGGTCCTCCAGGTCTCCCTGGA
AATGGAGGTATTAAAGGAGAGAAGGGAAATCCAGGCCAACCTGGGCTACCTGGCTTGCCTGGTTTGAAAG
GAGATCAAGGACCACCAGGACTCCAGGGTAATCCTGGCCGGCCGGGTCTCAATGGAATGAAAGGAGATCC
TGGTCTCCCTGGTGTTCCAGGATTCCCAGGCATGAAAGGACCCAGTGGAGTACCTGGATCAGCTGGCCCT
GAGGGGGAACCGGGACTTATTGGTCCTCCAGGTCCTCCTGGATTACCTGGTCCTTCAGGACAGAGTATCA
TAATTAAAGGAGATGCTGGTCCTCCAGGAATCCCTGGCCAGCCTGGGCTAAAGGGTCTACCAGGACCCCA
AGGACCTCAAGGCTTACCAGGTCCAACTGGCCCTCCAGGAGATCCTGGACGCAATGGACTCCCTGGCTTT
GATGGTGCAGGAGGGCGCAAAGGAGACCCAGGTCTGCCAGGACAGCCAGGTACCCGTGGTTTGGATGGTC
CCCCTGGTCCAGATGGATTGCAAGGTCCCCCAGGTCCCCCTGGAACCTCCTCTGTTGCACATGGATTTCT
TATTACACGCCACAGCCAGACAACGGATGCACCACAATGCCCACAGGGAACACTTCAGGTCTATGAAGGC
TTTTCTCTCCTGTATGTACAAGGAAATAAAAGAGCCCACGGTCAAGACTTGGGGACGGCTGGCAGCTGCC
TTCGTCGCTTTAGTACCATGCCTTTCATGTTCTGCAACATCAATAATGTTTGCAACTTTGCTTCAAGAAA
TGACTATTCTTACTGGCTCTCTACCCCAGAGCCCATGCCAATGAGCATGCAACCCCTAAAGGGCCAGAGC
ATCCAGCCATTCATTAGTCGATGTGCAGTATGTGAAGCTCCAGCTGTGGTGATCGCAGTTCACAGTCAGA
CGATCCAGATTCCCCATTGTCCTCAGGGATGGGATTCTCTGTGGATTGGTTATTCCTTCATGATGCATAC
AAGTGCAGGGGCAGAAGGCTCAGGTCAAGCCCTAGCCTCCCCTGGTTCCTGCTTGGAAGAGTTTCGTTCA
GCTCCCTTCATCGAATGTCATGGGAGGGGTACCTGTAACTACTATGCCAACTCCTACAGCTTTTGGCTGG
CAACTGTAGATGTGTCAGACATGTTCAGTAAACCTCAGTCAGAAACGCTGAAAGCAGGAGACTTGAGGAC
ACGAATTAGCTGATGTCAAGTGTGCATGAAGAGGACATTCTCGAGCGGCGTCTTCACACTCGAAGATTTC
GTTGGGGACTGGCGACAGACAGCCGGCTACAACCTGGACCAAGTCCTTGAACAGGGAGGTGTGTCCAGTT
TGTTTCAGAATCTCGGGGTGTCCGTAACTCCGATCCAAAGGATTGTCCTGAGCGGTGAAAATGGGCTGAA
GATCGACATCCATGTCATCATCCCGTATGAAGGTCTGAGCGGCGACCAAATGGGCCAGATCGAAAAAATT
TTTAAGGTGGTGTACCCTGTGGATGATCATCACTTTAAGGTGATCCTGCACTATGGCACACTGGTAATCG
ACGGGGTTACGCCGAACATGATCGACTATTTCGGACGGCCGTATGAAGGCATCGCCGTGTTCGACGGCAA
AAAGATCACTGTAACAGGGACCCTGTGGAACGGCAACAAAATTATCGACGAGCGCCTGATCAACCCCGAC
GGCTCCCTGCTGTTCCGAGTAACCATCAACGGAGTGACCGGCTGGCGGCTGTGCGAACGCATTCTGGCGT
AAGGATCCAATTCTACCGGGTAGGGGAGGCGCTTTTCCCAAGGCAGTCTGGAGCATGCGCTTTAGCAGCC
CCGCTGGGCACTTGGCGCTACACAAGTGGCCTCTGGCCTCGCACACATTCCACATCCACCGGTAGGCGCC
AACCGGCTCCGTTCTTTGGTGGCCCCTTCGCGCCACCTTCTACTCCTCCCCTAGTCAGGAAGTTCCCCCC
CGCCCCGCAGCTCGCGTCGTGCAGGACGTGACAAATGGAAGTAGCACGTCTCACTAGTCTCGTGCAGATG
GACAGCACCGCTGAGCAATGGAAGCGGGTAGGCCTTTGGGGCAGCGGCCAATAGCAGCTTTGCTCCTTCG
CTTTCTGGGCTCAGAGGCTGGGAAGGGGTGGGTCCGGGGGCGGGCTCAGGGGCGGGCTCAGGGGCGGGGC
GGGCGCCCGAAGGTCCTCCGGAGGCCCGGCATTCTGCACGCTTCAAAAGCGCACGTCTGCCGCGCTGTTC
TCCTCTTCCTCATCTCCGGGCCTTTCGACCTGCAGTTAACGCCGCCATGACCGAGTACAAGCCCACGGTG
CGCCTCGCCACCCGCGACGACGTCCCCCGGGCCGTACGCACCCTCGCCGCCGCGTTCGCCGACTACCCCG
CCACGCGCCACACCGTCGACCCGGACCGCCACATCGAGCGGGTCACCGAGCTGCAAGAACTCTTCCTCAC
GCGCGTCGGGCTCGACATCGGCAAGGTGTGGGTCGCGGACGACGGCGCCGCGGTGGCGGTCTGGACCACG
CCGGAGAGCGTCGAAGCGGGGGCGGTGTTCGCCGAGATCGGCCCGCGCATGGCCGAGTTGAGCGGTTCCC
GGCTGGCCGCGCAGCAACAGATGGAAGGCCTCCTGGCGCCGCACCGGCCCAAGGAGCCCGCGTGGTTCCT
GGCCACCGTCGGCGTCTCGCCCGACCACCAGGGCAAGGGTCTGGGCAGCGCCGTCGTGCTCCCCGGAGTG
GAGGCGGCCGAGCGCGCCGGGGTGCCCGCCTTCCTGGAGACCTCCGCGCCCCGCAACCTCCCCTTCTACG
AGCGGCTCGGCTTCACCGTCACCGCCGACGTCGAGGTGCCCGAAGGACCGCGCACCTGGTGCATGACCCG
CAAGCCCGGTGCCTAGACGCGTCTGGAACAATCAACCTCTGGATTACAAAATTTGTGAAAGATTGACTGG
TATTCTTAACTATGTTGCTCCTTTTACGCTATGTGGATACGCTGCTTTAATGCCTTTGTATCATGCTATT
GCTTCCCGTATGGCTTTCATTTTCTCCTCCTTGTATAAATCCTGGTTGCTGTCTCTTTATGAGGAGTTGT
GGCCCGTTGTCAGGCAACGTGGCGTGGTGTGCACTGTGTTTGCTGACGCAACCCCCACTGGTTGGGGCAT
TGCCACCACCTGTCAGCTCCTTTCCGGGACTTTCGCTTTCCCCCTCCCTATTGCCACGGCGGAACTCATC
GCCGCCTGCCTTGCCCGCTGCTGGACAGGGGCTCGGCTGTTGGGCACTGACAATTCCGTGGTGTTGTCGG
GGAAGCTGACGTCCTTTCCATGGCTGCTCGCCTGTGTTGCCACCTGGATTCTGCGCGGGACGTCCTTCTG
CTACGTCCCTTCGGCCCTCAATCCAGCGGACCTTCCTTCCCGCGGCCTGCTGCCGGCTCTGCGGCCTCTT
CCGCGTCTTCGCCTTCGCCCTCAGACGAGTCGGATCTCCCTTTGGGCCGCCTCCCCGCCTGGAATTAATT
CTGCAGTCGAGACCTAGAAAAACATGGAGCAATCACAAGTAGCAATACAGCAGCTACCAATGCTGATTGT
GCCTGGCTAGAAGCACAAGAGGAGGAGGAGGTGGGTTTTCCAGTCACACCTCAGGTACCTTTAAGACCAA
TGACTTACAAGGCAGCTGTAGATCTTAGCCACTTTTTAAAAGAAAAGAGGGGACTGGAAGGGCTAATTCA
CTCCCAACGAAGACAAGATCTGCTTTTTGCTTGTACTGGGTCTCTCTGGTTAGACCAGATCTGAGCCTGG
GAGCTCTCTGGCTAACTAGGGAACCCACTGCTTAAGCCTCAATAAAGCTTGCCTTGAGTGCTTCAAGTAG
TGTGTGCCCGTCTGTTGTGTGACTCTGGTAACTAGAGATCCCTCAGACCCTTTTAGTCAGTGTGGAAAAT
CTCTAGCAGTAGTAGTTCATGTCATCTTATTATTCAGTATTTATAACTTGCAAAGAAATGAATATCAGAG
AGTGAGAGGCCTTGACATTGCTAGCGTTTTACCGTCGACCTCTAGCTAGAGCTTGGCGTAATCATGGTCA
TAGCTGTTTCCTGTGTGAAATTGTTATCCGCTCACAATTCCACACAACATACGAGCCGGAAGCATAAAGT
GTAAAGCCTGGGGTGCCTAATGAGTGAGCTAACTCACATTAATTGCGTTGCGCTCACTGCCCGCTTTCCA
GTCGGGAAACCTGTCGTGCCAGCTGCATTAATGAATCGGCCAACGCGCGGGGAGAGGCGGTTTGCGTATT
GGGCGCTCTTCCGCTTCCTCGCTCACTGACTCGCTGCGCTCGGTCGTTCGGCTGCGGCGAGCGGTATCAG
CTCACTCAAAGGCGGTAATACGGTTATCCACAGAATCAGGGGATAACGCAGGAAAGAACATGTGAGCAAA
AGGCCAGCAAAAGGCCAGGAACCGTAAAAAGGCCGCGTTGCTGGCGTTTTTCCATAGGCTCCGCCCCCCT
GACGAGCATCACAAAAATCGACGCTCAAGTCAGAGGTGGCGAAACCCGACAGGACTATAAAGATACCAGG
CGTTTCCCCCTGGAAGCTCCCTCGTGCGCTCTCCTGTTCCGACCCTGCCGCTTACCGGATACCTGTCCGC
CTTTCTCCCTTCGGGAAGCGTGGCGCTTTCTCATAGCTCACGCTGTAGGTATCTCAGTTCGGTGTAGGTC
GTTCGCTCCAAGCTGGGCTGTGTGCACGAACCCCCCGTTCAGCCCGACCGCTGCGCCTTATCCGGTAACT
ATCGTCTTGAGTCCAACCCGGTAAGACACGACTTATCGCCACTGGCAGCAGCCACTGGTAACAGGATTAG
CAGAGCGAGGTATGTAGGCGGTGCTACAGAGTTCTTGAAGTGGTGGCCTAACTACGGCTACACTAGAAGA
ACAGTATTTGGTATCTGCGCTCTGCTGAAGCCAGTTACCTTCGGAAAAAGAGTTGGTAGCTCTTGATCCG
GCAAACAAACCACCGCTGGTAGCGGTGGTTTTTTTGTTTGCAAGCAGCAGATTACGCGCAGAAAAAAAGG
ATCTCAAGAAGATCCTTTGATCTTTTCTACGGGGTCTGACGCTCAGTGGAACGAAAACTCACGTTAAGGG
ATTTTGGTCATGAGATTATCAAAAAGGATCTTCACCTAGATCCTTTTAAATTAAAAATGAAGTTTTAAAT
CAATCTAAAGTATATATGAGTAAACTTGGTCTGACAGTTACCAATGCTTAATCAGTGAGGCACCTATCTC
AGCGATCTGTCTATTTCGTTCATCCATAGTTGCCTGACTCCCCGTCGTGTAGATAACTACGATACGGGAG
GGCTTACCATCTGGCCCCAGTGCTGCAATGATACCGCGAGACCCACGCTCACCGGCTCCAGATTTATCAG
CAATAAACCAGCCAGCCGGAAGGGCCGAGCGCAGAAGTGGTCCTGCAACTTTATCCGCCTCCATCCAGTC
TATTAATTGTTGCCGGGAAGCTAGAGTAAGTAGTTCGCCAGTTAATAGTTTGCGCAACGTTGTTGCCATT
GCTACAGGCATCGTGGTGTCACGCTCGTCGTTTGGTATGGCTTCATTCAGCTCCGGTTCCCAACGATCAA
GGCGAGTTACATGATCCCCCATGTTGTGCAAAAAAGCGGTTAGCTCCTTCGGTCCTCCGATCGTTGTCAG
AAGTAAGTTGGCCGCAGTGTTATCACTCATGGTTATGGCAGCACTGCATAATTCTCTTACTGTCATGCCA
TCCGTAAGATGCTTTTCTGTGACTGGTGAGTACTCAACCAAGTCATTCTGAGAATAGTGTATGCGGCGAC
CGAGTTGCTCTTGCCCGGCGTCAATACGGGATAATACCGCGCCACATAGCAGAACTTTAAAAGTGCTCAT
CATTGGAAAACGTTCTTCGGGGCGAAAACTCTCAAGGATCTTACCGCTGTTGAGATCCAGTTCGATGTAA
CCCACTCGTGCACCCAACTGATCTTCAGCATCTTTTACTTTCACCAGCGTTTCTGGGTGAGCAAAAACAG
GAAGGCAAAATGCCGCAAAAAAGGGAATAAGGGCGACACGGAAATGTTGAATACTCATACTCTTCCTTTT
TCAATATTATTGAAGCATTTATCAGGGTTATTGTCTCATGAGCGGATACATATTTGAATGTATTTAGAAA
AATAAACAAATAGGGGTTCCGCGCACATTTCCCCGAAAAGTGCCACCTGACGTCGACGGATCGGGAGATC
AACTTGTTTATTGCAGCTTATAATGGTTACAAATAAAGCAATAGCATCACAAATTTCACAAATAAAGCAT
TTTTTTCACTGCATTCTAGTTGTGGTTTGTCCAAACTCATCAATGTATCTTATCATGTCTGGATCAACTG
GATAACTCAAGCTAACCAAAATCATCCCAAACTTCCCACCCCATACCCTATTACCACTGCCAATTACCTG
TGGTTTCATTTACTCTAAACCTGTGATTCCTCTGAATTATTTTCATTTTAAAGAAATTGTATTTGTTAAA
TATGTACTAC
Features (pLannotate 1.2.2; 26 found; start..end, strand, type, name):
     12..341     +  CDS            nef (fragment): NEF_HV1BR - Experimental evidence at protein level: Swiss-Prot protein existence level 1. Extracellular Nef protein targets CD4(+) T-lymphocytes for apoptosis by interacting with CXCR4 surface receptors (PubMed:14990729). From Human immunodeficiency virus type 1 group M subtype B (isolate BRU/LAI) (HIV-1).
    389..646     +  LTR            5' LTR (truncated): truncated 5' long terminal repeat (LTR) from HIV-1
    693..818     +  misc_feature   HIV-1 Ψ: packaging signal of human immunodeficiency virus type 1
    802..1140    +  CDS            HIV-1 gag (fragment): gag protein from human immunodeficiency virus 1; gag
   1315..1548    +  misc_feature   RRE: The Rev response element (RRE) of HIV-1 allows for Rev-dependent mRNA export from the nucleus to the cytoplasm.
   1925..2025    +  CDS            Rev (fragment): human immunodeficiency virus 1 (HIV-1) Rev protein; rev; enhances nuclear export of unspliced and incompletely spliced viral mRNAs
   2040..2155    +  misc_feature   cPPT/CTS: central polypurine tract and central termination sequence of HIV-1 (lacking the first T)
   2225..2602    +  enhancer       CMV enhancer: human cytomegalovirus immediate early enhancer
   2604..2803    +  promoter       CMV promoter: human cytomegalovirus (CMV) immediate early promoter
   2942..3074    +  intron         chimeric intron: chimera between introns from human β-globin and immunoglobulin heavy chain genes
   3118..3136    +  promoter       T7 promoter: promoter for bacteriophage T7 RNA polymerase
   3155..8227    +  CDS            COL4A5: CO4A5_HUMAN - Experimental evidence at protein level: Swiss-Prot protein existence level 1. Type IV collagen is the major structural component of glomerular basement membranes (GBM), forming a 'chicken-wire' meshwork together with laminins, proteoglycans and entactin/nidogen. From Homo sapiens (Human).
   8240..8752    +  CDS            Nluc: NanoLuc® luciferase human codon-optimized
   8768..9267    +  promoter       PGK promoter: mouse phosphoglycerate kinase 1 promoter
   9287..9884    +  CDS            PuroR (fragment): puromycin N-acetyltransferase; pac from Streptomyces alboniger; confers resistance to puromycin
   9900..10488   +  misc_feature   WPRE: woodchuck hepatitis virus posttranscriptional regulatory element
  10505..10693   +  CDS            nef (fragment): NEF_HV1Z2 - Experimental evidence at protein level: Swiss-Prot protein existence level 1. Extracellular Nef protein targets CD4(+) T-lymphocytes for apoptosis by interacting with CXCR4 surface receptors. From Human immunodeficiency virus type 1 group M subtype D (isolate Z2/CDC-Z34) (HIV-1).
  10695..10928   +  LTR            3' LTR (ΔU3): self-inactivating 3' long terminal repeat (LTR) from HIV-1
  11079..11101   -  protein_bind   lac operator (fragment): The lac repressor binds to the lac operator to inhibit transcription in E. coli. This inhibition can be relieved by adding lactose or isopropyl-β-D-thiogalactopyranoside (IPTG). lac repressor encoded by lacI
  11105..11135   -  promoter       lac promoter: promoter for the E. coli lac operon
  11150..11171   -  protein_bind   CAP binding site: CAP binding activates transcription in the presence of cAMP. E. coli catabolite activator protein
  11184..11276   -  CDS            lacI (fragment): lac repressor; lacI; The lac repressor binds to the lac operator to inhibit transcription in E. coli. This inhibition can be relieved by adding lactose or isopropyl-β-D-thiogalactopyranoside (IPTG).
  11459..12047   -  rep_origin     ori: high-copy-number ColE1/pMB1/pBR322/pUC origin of replication
  12218..13078   -  CDS            AmpR: β-lactamase; bla; confers resistance to ampicillin, carbenicillin, and related antibiotics
  13079..13183   -  promoter       AmpR promoter: bla
  13231..13365   +  polyA_signal   SV40 poly(A) signal: SV40 polyadenylation signal
