[The description below was written by a language model from this plasmid's Addgene catalogue record and pLannotate feature annotations shown in this document.]
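Description:
pLV-Puro_CI-hCOL4A5-Nluc_R1683X is a 13.5 kb self-inactivating HIV-1-based lentiviral transfer plasmid built on the pLVSIN backbone for expressing a human COL4A5 nonsense-mutation reporter in mammalian cells. It is maintained in E. coli through a high-copy ColE1/pUC-type origin with ampicillin selection (AmpR). The viral portion carries a truncated 5' LTR, the Ψ packaging signal with a gag fragment, the RRE for Rev-dependent export of the genomic RNA, a cPPT/CTS, a WPRE to boost transcript expression, and a ΔU3 3' LTR that inactivates LTR promoter activity after integration.

The payload is the full-length COL4A5 coding sequence (the α5 chain of type IV collagen, a glomerular basement membrane component) carrying the R1683X premature stop, followed by a C-terminal NanoLuc luciferase. Because Nluc lies downstream of the nonsense codon, luciferase should be produced only when the ribosome reads through the stop. This fits the associated publication's use of NanoLuc reporters to identify COL4A5 nonsense mutations susceptible to drug-induced readthrough. A downstream mouse PGK promoter drives puromycin N-acetyltransferase, allowing selection of transduced cells.

The record contains two inconsistencies. The catalogue lists EF1a as the promoter, but the annotated sequence shows a CMV enhancer/promoter followed by a chimeric β-globin/immunoglobulin intron (probably the "CI" in the name) and a T7 promoter upstream of the insert, with no EF1a element detected. The purpose field also refers to COL4A4, whereas the plasmid name, insert field and sequence annotation all indicate COL4A5.
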