Addgene plasmid #198111: pLV-Puro_CI-hCOL4A5-Nluc_R1683X
Purpose: lentiviral expression of hCOL4A4_R1683Xin mammalian cells
Depositing lab: Jeffrey Miner. Depositing organization: Washington University in Saint Louis. Publication: NanoLuc reporters identify COL4A5 nonsense mutations susceptible to drug-induced stop codon readthrough. Omachi K, Kai H, Roberge M, Miner JH. iScience. 2022 Feb 8;25(3):103891. doi: 10.1016/j.isci.2022.103891. eCollection 2022 Mar 18. PubMed 35243249.
Backbone
  Vector backbone: pLVSIN
  Backbone manufacturer: TaKaRa/Clontech
  Vector type: Lentiviral
  Selectable markers: Puromycin
Growth in bacteria
  Bacterial resistance: Ampicillin, 100 μg/mL
  Growth temperature: 37°C
  Growth strain: NEB Stable
  Copy number: High Copy
Gene/Insert
  Gene/Insert name: COL4A5
  Species: H. sapiens (human)
  Mutation: R1683X
  Entrez Gene: COL4A5 (a.k.a. ASLN, ATS, ATS1, CA54)
  Promoter: EF1a
  Tag / fusion protein: Nluc (C terminal on insert)
  Cloning method: Unknown
Terms and licenses: Academic/Nonprofit Terms; Industry Terms: Not Available to Industry
How to cite: pLV-Puro_CI-hCOL4A5-Nluc_R1683X was a gift from Jeffrey Miner (Addgene plasmid # 198111 ; http://n2t.net/addgene:198111 ; RRID:Addgene_198111)
